Addgene plasmid #35621: pTAT2.2
Purpose: (Empty Backbone)
Depositing lab: Steven Dowdy. Depositing organization: University of California, San Diego (UCSD). Publication: Transducible TAT-HA fusogenic peptide enhances escape of TAT-fusion proteins after lipid raft macropinocytosis. Wadia JS, Stan RV, Dowdy SF. Nat Med. 2004 Mar;10(3):310-5. Epub 2004 Feb 8. 10.1038/nm996 PubMed 14770178.
Backbone
  Vector backbone: pET28b
  Backbone manufacturer: EMD biosciences
  Backbone size (bp): 5368
  Modifications to backbone: TAT domain (RKKRRQRRR) and T7 tag added 5' of MCS (BamHI-EcoRI-SacI-SalI-HindIII-NotI-XhoI). See attached map for cloning information.
  Vector type: Bacterial Expression
  Promoter: T7
  Tag / fusion protein: TAT (N terminal on backbone); T7 tag (N terminal on backbone); 6xHIS (C terminal on backbone)
Growth in bacteria
  Bacterial resistance: Kanamycin, 50 μg/mL
  Growth temperature: 37°C
  Growth strain: DH5alpha
  Copy number: Unknown
Terms and licenses: Academic/Nonprofit Terms; Industry Terms: Not Available to Industry
How to cite: pTAT2.2 was a gift from Steven Dowdy (Addgene plasmid # 35621 ; http://n2t.net/addgene:35621 ; RRID:Addgene_35621)
