[The description below was written by a language model from this plasmid's Addgene catalogue record.]
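Description:
pTAT2.2 is an empty bacterial expression backbone derived from pET28b, designed for producing recombinant proteins fused to the HIV TAT protein transduction domain. It carries no insert. Expression is driven by the T7 promoter, so protein production requires a host that supplies T7 RNA polymerase, while routine propagation is done in a standard cloning strain such as DH5alpha. The plasmid is selected with kanamycin. The record lists the copy number as unknown and provides no feature table, so the origin of replication and other pET28b elements are not documented here beyond the parental backbone name and its stated size of about 5.4 kb.

The modification to pET28b places the short, arginine-rich TAT domain and a T7 epitope tag upstream of a multiple cloning site containing BamHI, EcoRI, SacI, SalI, HindIII, NotI and XhoI sites. A 6xHis tag lies on the C-terminal side. An open reading frame cloned in frame into this site is therefore expressed as a TAT–T7 tag–protein–6xHis fusion. The His tag allows purification by immobilised metal affinity chromatography, the T7 tag allows antibody detection, and the cationic TAT peptide allows the purified protein to be taken up by mammalian cells when added externally.

The associated publication concerns uptake of TAT-fusion proteins by lipid raft macropinocytosis and their escape from the resulting vesicles. This fits the vector's use for generating transducible proteins for direct delivery into cells without transfection.
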