>Addgene plasmid #35621 | pTAT2.2 | addgene partial sequence | sequence record 44929 | T7 5'-TAATACGACTCACTATAGGG-3'
ATATTTTGTTTACTTTAAGAAGGAGATATACCATGGGCAGGAAGAAGCGGAGACAGCGACGAAGAGGCCA
TATGGCTAGCATGACTGGTGGACAGCAAATGGGTCGGGATCCGAATTCGAGCTCCGTCGACAAGCTTGCG
GCCGCACTCGAGCACCACCACCACCACCACTGAGATCCGGCTGCTAACAAAGCCCGAAAGGAAGCTGAGT
TGGCTGCTGCCACCGCTGAGCAATAACTAGCATAACCCCTTGGGGCCTCTAAACGGGTCTTGAGGGGTTT
TTTGCTGAAAGGAGGAACTATATCCGGATTGGCGAATGGG
[124 nt withheld, positions 321-444]
C
[91 nt withheld, positions 446-536]
A
[49 nt withheld, positions 538-586]
CCTTTGACGTTGGAGTCCACGTTCTTT
[37 nt withheld, positions 614-650]
ACCCTATCTCGGTCTATTCTTTTGATTTATAAGGGATTTTGCCGATTTCGGCCTATTGGTTAAAAAATGA
GCTGATTTAACAAAAATTTAACGCGAATTTTAACAAAATATTAACGCTTACAATTTAGGTGGCACTTTTC
GGGGAAATGTGCGCGGAACCCCTATTTGTTTATTTTTCTAAATACATTCAAATAT
